>Addgene plasmid #62320 | pJZC523 | depositor full sequence | sequence record 111866 | pJZC523 sequence 5202 bps
GCGATTAAGTTGGGTAACGCCAGGGTTTTCCCAGTCACGACGTTGTAAAACGACGGCCAGTGAATTGTAA
TACGACTCACTATAGGGCGAATTGGAGCTCACTCGGAATTCTCTTTGAAAAGATAATGTATGATTATGCT
TTCACTCATATTTATACAGAAACTTGATGTTTTCTTTCGAGTATATACAAGGTTATTACATGTACGTTTG
AAGTACAACTCTAGATTTTGTAGTGCCCTCTTGGGCTAGCGGTAAAGGTGCGCATTTTTTCACACCCTAC
AATGTTCTGTTCAAAAGATTTTGGTCAAACGCTGTAGAAGTGAAAGTTGGTGCGCATGTTTCGGCGTTCG
AAACTTCTCCGCAGTGAAAGATAAATGATCTTGATATTTAAGTTAATAAAGTTTTAGAGCTAGAAATAGC
AAGTTAAAATAAGGCTAGTCCGTTATCAACTTGAAAAAGTGGCACCGAGTCGGTGGTGCTTTTTTTGTTT
TTTATGTCTCTGCAGAGTTCGGTACCAGCTTTTGTTCCCTTTAGTGAGGGTTAATTTCGAGCTTGGCGTA
ATCATGGTCATAGCTGTTTCCTGTGTGAAATTGTTATCCGCTCACAATTCCACACAACATACGAGCCGGA
AGCATAAAGTGTAAAGCCTGGGGTGCCTAATGAGTGAGCTAACTCACATTAATTGCGTTGCGCTCACTGC
CCGCTTTCCAGTCGGGAAACCTGTCGTGCCAGCTGCATTAATGAATCGGCCAACGCGCGGGGAGAGGCGG
TTTTCGTATTGGGCGCTCTTCCGCTTCCTCGCTCACTGACTCGCTGCGCTCGGTCGTTCGGCTGCGGCGA
GCGGTATCAGCTCACTCAAAGGCGGTAATACGGTTATCCACAGAATCAGGGGATAACGCAGGAAAGAACA
TGTGAGCAAAAGGCCAGCAAAAGGCCAGGAACCGTAAAAAGGCCGCGTTGCTGGCGTTTTTCCATAGGCT
CGGCCCCCCTGACGAGCATCACAAAAATCGACGCTCAAGTCAGAGGTGGCGAAACCCGACAGGACTATAA
AGATACCAGGCGTTCCCCCCTGGAAGCTCCCTCGTGCGCTCTCCTGTTCCGACCCTGCCGCTTACCGGAT
ACCTGTCCGCCTTTCTCCCTTCGGGAAGCGTGGCGCTTTCTCAATGCTCACGCTGTAGGTATCTCAGTTC
GGTGTAGGTCGTTCGCTCCAAGCTGGGCTGTGTGCACGAACCCCCCGTTCAGCCCGACCGCTGCGCCTTA
TCCGGTAACTATCGTCTTGAGTCCAACCCGGTAAGACACGACTTATCGCCACTGGCAGCAGCCACTGGTA
ACAGGATTAGCAGAGCGAGGTATGTAGGCGGTGCTACAGAGTTCTTGAAGTGGTGGCCTAACTACGGCTA
CACTAGAAGGACAGTATTTGGTATCTGCGCTCTGCTGAAGCCAGTTACCTTCGGAAAAAGAGTTGGTAGC
TCTTGATCCGGCAAACAAACCACCGCTGGTAGCGGTGGTTTTTTTGTTTGCAAGCAGCAGATTACGCGCA
GAAAAAAAGGATCTCAAGAAGATCCTTTGATCTTTTCTACGGGGTCTGACGCTCAGTGGAACGAAAACTC
ACGTTAAGGGATTTTGGTCATGAGATTATCAAAAAGGATCTTCACCTAGATCCTTTTAAATTAAAAATGA
AGTTTTAAATCAATCTAAAGTATATATGAGTAAACTTGGTCTGACAGTTACCAATGCTTAATCAGTGAGG
CACCTATCTCAGCGATCTGTCTATTTCGTTCATCCATAGTTGCCTGACTGCCCGTCGTGTAGATAACTAC
GATACGGGAGGGCTTACCATCTGGCCCCAGTGCTGCAATGATACCGCGAGACCCACGCTCACCGGCTCCA
GATTTATCAGCAATAAACCAGCCAGCCGGAAGGGCCGAGCGCAGAAGTGGTCCTGCAACTTTATCCGCCT
CCATCCAGTCTATTAATTGTTGCCGGGAAGCTAGAGTAAGTAGTTCGCCAGTTAATAGTTTGCGCAACGT
TGTTGCCATTGCTACAGGCATCGTGGTGTCACGCTCGTCGTTTGGTATGGCTTCATTCAGCTCCGGTTCC
CAACGATCAAGGCGAGTTACATGATCCCCCATGTTGTGAAAAAAAGCGGTTAGCTCCTTCGGTCCTCCGA
TCGTTGTCAGAAGTAAGTTGGCCGCAGTGTTATCACTCATGGTTATGGCAGCACTGCATAATTCTCTTAC
TGTCATGCCATCCGTAAGATGCTTTTCTGTGACTGGTGAGTACTCAACCAAGTCATTCTGAGAATAGTGT
ATGCGGCGACCGAGTTGCTCTTGCCCGGCGTCAATACGGGATAATACCGCGCCACATAGCAGAACTTTAA
AAGTGCTCATCATTGGAAAACGTTCTTCGGGGCGAAAACTCTCAAGGATCTTACCGCTGTTGAGATCCAG
TTCGATGTAACCCACTCGTGCACCCAACTGATCTTCAGCATCTTTTACTTTCACCAGCGTTTCTGGGTGA
GCAAAAACAGGAAGGCAAAATGCCGCAAAAAAGGGAATAAGGGCGACACGGAAATGTTGAATACTCATAC
TCTTCCTTTTTCAATATTATTGAAGCATTTATCAGGGTTATTGTCTCATGAGCGGATACATATTTGAATG
TATTTAGAAAAATAAACAAATAGGGGTTCCGCGCACATTTCCCCGAAAAGTGCCACCTGGGTCCTTTTCA
TCACGTGCTATAAAAATAATTATAATTTAAATTTTTTAATATAAATATATAAATTAAAAATAGAAAGTAA
AAAAAGAAATTAAAGAAAAAATAGTTTTTGTTTTCCGAAGATGTAAAAGACTCTAGGGGGATCGCCAACA
AATACTACCTTTTATCTTGCTCTTCCTGCTCTCAGGTATTAATGCCGAATTGTTTCATCTTGTCTGTGTA
GAAGACCACACACGAAAATCCTGTGATTTTACATTTTACTTATCGTTAATCGAATGTATATCTATTTAAT
CTGCTTTTCTTGTCTAATAAATATATATGTAAAGTACGCTTTTTGTTGAAATTTTTTAAACCTTTGTTTA
TTTTTTTTTCTTCATTCCGTAACTCTTCTACCTTCTTTATTTACTTTCTAAAATCCAAATACAAAACATA
AAAATAAATAAACACAGAGTAAATTCCCAAATTATTCCATCATTAAAAGATACGAGGCGCGTGTAAGTTA
CAGGCAAGCGATCCGTCCTAAGAAACCATTATTATCATGACATTAACCTATAAAAATAGGCGTATCACGA
GGCCCTTTCGTCTCGCGCGTTTCGGTGATGACGGTGAAAACCTCTGACACATGCAGCTCCCGGAGACGGT
CACAGCTTGTCTGTAAGCGGATGCCGGGAGCAGACAAGCCCGTCAGGGCGCGTCAGCGGGTGTTGGCGGG
TGTCGGGGCTGGCTTAACTATGCGGCATCAGAGCAGATTGTACTGAGAGTGCACCACGCTTTTCAATTCA
ATTCATCATTTTTTTTTTATTCTTTTTTTTGATTTCGGTTTCCTTGAAATTTTTTTGATTCGGTAATCTC
CGAACAGAAGGAAGAACGAAGGAAGGAGCACAGACTTAGATTGGTATATATACGCATATGTAGTGTTGAA
GAAACATGAAATTGCCCAGTATTCTTAACCCAACTGCACAGAACAAAAACGTGCAGGAAACGAAGATAAA
TCATGTCGAAAGCTACATATAAGGAACGTGCTGCTACTCATCCTAGTCCTGTTGCTGCCAAGCTATTTAA
TATCATGCACGAAAAGCAAACAAACTTGTGTGCTTCATTGGATGTTCGTACCACCAAGGAATTACTGGAG
TTAGTTGAAGCATTAGGTCCCAAAATTTGTTTACTAAAAACACATGTGGATATCTTGACTGATTTTTCCA
TGGAGGGCACAGTTAAGCCGCTAAAGGCATTATCCGCCAAGTACAATTTTTTACTCTTCGAAGACAGAAA
ATTTGCTGACATTGGTAATACAGTCAAATTGCAGTACTCTGCGGGTGTATACAGAATAGCAGAATGGGCA
GACATTACGAATGCACACGGTGTGGTGGGCCCAGGTATTGTTAGCGGTTTGAAGCAGGCGGCAGAAGAAG
TAACAAAGGAACCTAGAGGCCTTTTGATGTTAGCAGAATTGTCATGCAAGGGCTCCCTATCTACTGGAGA
ATATACTAAGGGTACTGTTGACATTGCGAAGAGCGACAAAGATTTTGTTATCGGCTTTATTGCTCAAAGA
GACATGGGTGGAAGAGATGAAGGTTACGATTGGTTGATTATGACACCCGGTGTGGGTTTAGATGACAAGG
GAGACGCATTGGGTCAACAGTATAGAACCGTGGATGATGTGGTCTCTACAGGATCTGACATTATTATTGT
TGGAAGAGGACTATTTGCAAAGGGAAGGGATGCTAAGGTAGAGGGTGAACGTTACAGAAAAGCAGGCTGG
GAAGCATATTTGAGAAGATGCGGCCAGCAAAACTAAAAAACTGTATTATAAGTAAATGCATGTATACTAA
ACTCACAAATTAGAGCTTCAATTTAATTATATCAGTTATTACCCTATGCGGTGTGAAATACCGCACAGAT
GCGTAAGGAGAAAATACCGCATCAGGAAATTGTAAACGTTAATATTTTGTTAAAATTCGCGTTAAATTTT
TGTTAAATCAGCTCATTTTTTAACCAATAGGCCGAAATCGGCAAAATCCCTTATAAATCAAAAGAATAGA
CCGAGATAGGGT
[37 nt withheld, positions 4773-4809]
AAAGAACGTGGACTCCAACGTCAAAGG
[49 nt withheld, positions 4837-4885]
T
[91 nt withheld, positions 4887-4977]
G
[124 nt withheld, positions 4979-5102]
CGCGCCATTCGCCATTCAGGCTGCGCAACTGTTGGGAAGGGCGATCGGTGCGGGCCTCTTCGCTATTACG
CCAGCTGGCGAAGGGGGGATGTGCTGCAAG
Features (pLannotate 1.2.2; 21 found; start..end, strand, type, name):
     68..86      +  promoter       T7 promoter: promoter for bacteriophage T7 RNA polymerase
    112..380     +  promoter       SNR52 promoter: promoter for the S. cerevisiae small nucleolar RNA gene SNR52
    381..400     +  promoter       TEF1 promoter (fragment): S. cerevisiae TEF1; promoter for EF-1α
    401..475     +  misc_RNA       gRNA scaffold: guide RNA scaffold for the Streptococcus pyogenes CRISPR/Cas9 system
    480..499     +  terminator     SUP4 terminator: transcription terminator for the S. cerevisiae SUP4 tRNA gene
    528..546     -  promoter       T3 promoter: promoter for bacteriophage T3 RNA polymerase
    591..607     -  protein_bind   lac operator: The lac repressor binds to the lac operator to inhibit transcription in E. coli. This inhibition can be relieved by adding lactose or isopropyl-β-D-thiogalactopyranoside (IPTG). lac repressor encoded by lacI
    615..645     -  promoter       lac promoter: promoter for the E. coli lac operon
    660..681     -  protein_bind   CAP binding site: CAP binding activates transcription in the presence of cAMP. E. coli catabolite activator protein
    694..786     -  CDS            lacI (fragment): lac repressor; lacI; The lac repressor binds to the lac operator to inhibit transcription in E. coli. This inhibition can be relieved by adding lactose or isopropyl-β-D-thiogalactopyranoside (IPTG).
    969..1557    -  rep_origin     ori: high-copy-number ColE1/pMB1/pBR322/pUC origin of replication
   1728..2588    -  CDS            AmpR: β-lactamase; bla; confers resistance to ampicillin, carbenicillin, and related antibiotics
   2589..2693    -  promoter       AmpR promoter: bla
   2730..3233    +  misc_feature   CEN/ARS: S. cerevisiae CEN6 centromere fused to an autonomously replicating sequence
   3302..3337    +  CDS            rop (fragment): Rop protein, which maintains plasmids at low copy number; rop
   3439..3486    +  misc_feature   bom (fragment): basis of mobility region from pBR322
   3497..3712    +  promoter       URA3 promoter: S. cerevisiae URA3
   3713..4516    +  CDS            URA3: orotidine-5'-phosphate decarboxylase, required for uracil biosynthesis; S. cerevisiae URA3; yeast auxotrophic marker, counterselectable with 5-fluoroorotic acid (5-FOA)
   4595..4646    +  misc_feature   bom (fragment): basis of mobility region from pBR322
   4647..5102    -  rep_origin     f1 ori (sequence partly withheld): f1 bacteriophage origin of replication; arrow indicates direction of (+) strand synthesis
   5110..65      -  CDS            lacZα (fragment) (across the origin): LacZα fragment of β-galactosidase; lacZ fragment
