[The description below was written by a language model from this plasmid's Addgene catalogue record and pLannotate feature annotations shown in this document.]
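Description:
pJZC523 is a yeast sgRNA expression plasmid built on the pRS416 backbone, a low-copy centromeric E. coli–S. cerevisiae shuttle vector. In yeast it is maintained through a CEN6/ARS element and selected by the URA3 auxotrophic marker, which complements uracil auxotrophy and can be counterselected with 5-fluoroorotic acid. In bacteria it replicates from a high-copy ColE1/pUC-type origin and is selected with ampicillin through the β-lactamase gene. The backbone also retains an f1 phage origin, flanking T7 and T3 promoters, and remnants of the lac promoter/operator and lacZα cloning region. A few short annotated fragments (lacI, rop, bom) appear to be backbone remnants or incidental matches rather than functional parts.

The payload is a compact guide RNA cassette assembled by Gibson cloning. The SNR52 small nucleolar RNA promoter, an RNA polymerase III promoter commonly used for guide expression in yeast, drives a 20-nucleotide spacer followed by the Streptococcus pyogenes Cas9 gRNA scaffold, and transcription ends at the SUP4 tRNA terminator. The spacer position was annotated automatically as a fragment of the S. cerevisiae TEF1 promoter. This suggests the guide may be directed at TEF1 promoter sequence, but the catalogue entry does not name the target. The annotated scaffold is the standard sgRNA, with no additional RNA recruitment hairpins marked. No Cas9 or dCas9 gene is present, so that protein must be supplied separately. The stated purpose is simply sgRNA delivery in yeast cells, and the associated work concerns synthetic transcriptional programs built with CRISPR RNA scaffolds.
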