Addgene plasmid #62320: pJZC523
Purpose: sgRNA for yeast cells
Depositing lab: Wendell Lim & Stanley Qi. Depositing organization: University of California, San Francisco (UCSF). Publication: Engineering Complex Synthetic Transcriptional Programs with CRISPR RNA Scaffolds. Zalatan JG, Lee ME, Almeida R, Gilbert LA, Whitehead EH, La Russa M, Tsai JC, Weissman JS, Dueber JE, Qi LS, Lim WA. Cell. 2014 Dec 18. pii: S0092-8674(14)01570-0. doi: 10.1016/j.cell.2014.11.052. PubMed 25533786.
Backbone
  Vector backbone: pRS416
  Vector type: Yeast Expression
  Selectable markers: URA3
Growth in bacteria
  Bacterial resistance: Ampicillin, 100 μg/mL
  Growth temperature: 37°C
  Growth strain: Stbl3
  Copy number: Unknown
Gene/Insert
  Gene/Insert name: sgRNA
  gRNA/shRNA sequence: TTGATATTTAAGTTAATAAA
  Promoter: SNR52
  Cloning method: Gibson Cloning
  Sequencing primers: 5′ tgtaaaacgacggccagt
Terms and licenses: Academic/Nonprofit Terms; Industry Terms: Not Available to Industry
How to cite: pJZC523 was a gift from Wendell Lim & Stanley Qi (Addgene plasmid # 62320 ; http://n2t.net/addgene:62320 ; RRID:Addgene_62320)
