>Addgene plasmid #62320 | pJZC523 | addgene partial sequence | sequence record 107368 | M13-F20 5'-TGTAAAACGACGGCCAGT-3'
GATAATGTATGATTATGCTTTCACTCATATTTATACAGAAACTTGATGTTTTCTTTCGAGTATATACAAG
GTTATTACATGTACGTTTGAAGTACAACTCTAGATTTTGTAGTGCCCTCTTGGGCTAGCGGTAAAGGTGC
GCATTTTTTCACACCCTACAATGTTCTGTTCAAAAGATTTTGGTCAAACGCTGTAGAAGTGAAAGTTGGT
GCGCATGTTTCGGCGTTCGAAACTTCTCCGCAGTGAAAGATAAATGATCTTGATATTTAAGTTAATAAAG
TTTTAGAGCTAGAAATAGCAAGTTAAAATAAGGCTAGTCCGTTATCAACTTGAAAAAGTGGCACCGAGTC
GGTGGTGCTTTTTTTGTTTTTTATGTCTCTGCAGAGTTCGGTACCAGCTTTTGTTCCCTTTAGTGAGGGT
TAATTTCGAGCTTGGCGTAATCATGGTCATAGCTGTTTCCTGTGTGAAATTGTTATCCGCTCACAATTCC
ACACAACATACGAGCCGGAAGCATAAAGTGTAAAGCCT
