>Addgene plasmid #62320 | pJZC523 | addgene partial sequence | sequence record 107369 | M13-Rev 5'-CAGGAAACAGCTATGACC-3'
GCTGGTACCGAACTCTGCAGAGACATAAAAAACAAAAAAAGCACCACCGACTCGGTGCCACTTTTTCAAG
TTGATAACGGACTAGCCTTATTTTAACTTGCTATTTCTAGCTCTAAAACTTTATTAACTTAAATATCAAG
ATCATTTATCTTTCACTGCGGAGAAGTTTCGAACGCCGAAACATGCGCACCAACTTTCACTTCTACAGCG
TTTGACCAAAATCTTTTGAACAGAACATTGTAGGGTGTGAAAAAATGCGCACCTTTACCGCTAGCCCAAG
AGGGCACTACAAAATCTAGAGTTGTACTTCAAACGTACATGTAATAACCTTGTATATACTCGAAAGAAAA
CATCAAGTTTCTGTATAAATATGAGTGAAAGCATAATCATACATTATCTTTTCAAAGAGAATTCCGAGTG
AGCTCCAATTCGCCCTATAGTGAGTCGTATTACAATTCACTGGCCGTCGTTTTACAACGTCGTGACTGGG
AAAACCCTGGCGTTACCCAACTTAATCGC
